Addgene plasmid #110248: TRMT10C (RG9MTD1A-c113)
Purpose: Bacterial expression for structure determination; may not be full ORF
Depositing lab: Nicola Burgess-Brown. Depositing organization: University of Oxford.
Backbone
  Vector backbone: pNIC-CTHF
  Backbone manufacturer: Opher Gileadi (Addgene plasmid # 26105)
  Vector type: Bacterial Expression
Growth in bacteria
  Bacterial resistance: Kanamycin, 50 μg/mL
  Growth temperature: 37°C
  Growth strain: DH5alpha
  Copy number: Low Copy
Gene/Insert
  Gene/Insert name: RG9MTD1 (alt name: tRNA methyltransferase 10C, mitochondrial RNase P subunit)
  Species: H. sapiens (human)
  Entrez Gene: TRMT10C (a.k.a. COXPD30, HNYA, MRPP1, RG9MTD1)
  Promoter: T7 - lacO
  Tag / fusion protein: TEV-His6-Flag (C terminal on insert)
  Cloning method: Ligation Independent Cloning
  Sequencing primers: 5′ T7; 3′ T7-term
Terms and licenses: Academic/Nonprofit Terms; Industry Terms: Not Available to Industry
Depositor comments: Use BL21(DE3)-R3-pRARE2 for expression. 5NFJ: https://www.thesgc.org/structures/5NFJ.
How to cite: TRMT10C (RG9MTD1A-c113) was a gift from Nicola Burgess-Brown (Addgene plasmid # 110248 ; http://n2t.net/addgene:110248 ; RRID:Addgene_110248)
