[The description below was written by a language model from this plasmid's Addgene catalogue record and pLannotate feature annotations shown in this document.]
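Description:
TRMT10C (RG9MTD1A-c113) is a bacterial expression plasmid built on the pNIC-CTHF backbone, a pET-style vector designed for ligation-independent cloning, and it was made to produce a human protein for structure determination. It is selected with kanamycin through an aph(3')-Ia resistance gene and replicates from a ColE1/pBR322-type origin. The accompanying rop gene and bom region are consistent with the low copy number given in the catalogue entry. An f1 origin is also annotated, along with tetracycline-resistance gene fragments that appear to be non-functional pBR322 remnants.

The insert is derived from human TRMT10C (also called RG9MTD1 or MRPP1), the tRNA methyltransferase 10C that serves as a subunit of mitochondrial RNase P. The annotated coding segment spans only about 600 nt and is flagged as a fragment, matching the depositor's note that the clone may not carry the full ORF; it is best regarded as a truncated construct chosen for crystallography. Transcription is driven by a T7 promoter followed by a lac operator, with the T7 gene 10 ribosome binding site upstream and a T7 terminator downstream. The plasmid-borne lacI gene supplies repressor, so expression stays off until IPTG is added in a host that provides T7 RNA polymerase. The depositor indicates a BL21(DE3)-derived strain carrying a rare-codon plasmid.

The protein carries a C-terminal TEV-His6-Flag tag, allowing affinity purification and detection, with the TEV protease site permitting tag removal. The feature table's partial "3xFLAG" and "9xHis" hits correspond to these tag elements, whereas the short "SET1" match probably reflects vector-derived sequence rather than a functional solubility tag. The depositor links the construct to a deposited crystal structure.
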