Features (pLannotate 1.2.2; 20 found; start..end, strand, type, name):
      1..19      +  promoter       T7 promoter: promoter for bacteriophage T7 RNA polymerase
     20..44      +  protein_bind   lac operator: The lac repressor binds to the lac operator to inhibit transcription in E. coli. This inhibition can be relieved by adding lactose or isopropyl-β-D-thiogalactopyranoside (IPTG). lac repressor encoded by lacI
     59..81      +  RBS            RBS: efficient ribosome binding site from bacteriophage T7 gene 10 (Olins and Rangwala, 1989)
     91..693     +  CDS            TRMT10C (fragment): TM10C_HUMAN - Also known as MRPP1 From Homo sapiens (Human).
    736..759     +  CDS            3xFLAG (fragment): three tandem FLAG® epitope tags
    809..826     +  CDS            9xHis (fragment): 9xHis affinity tag
    836..885     +  CDS            SET1 (fragment): solubility-enhancement tag derived from T7 phage gene 10B
    893..940     +  terminator     T7 terminator: transcription terminator for bacteriophage T7 RNA polymerase
    977..1405    +  rep_origin     f1 ori (sequence partly withheld): f1 bacteriophage origin of replication; arrow indicates direction of (+) strand synthesis
   1458..1515    +  promoter       AmpR promoter (fragment): bla
   1524..2339    -  CDS            KanR: aminoglycoside phosphotransferase; aph(3')-Ia; confers resistance to kanamycin in bacteria or G418 (Geneticin®) in eukaryotes
   2461..3049    +  rep_origin     ori: high-copy-number ColE1/pMB1/pBR322/pUC origin of replication
   3235..3374    -  misc_feature   bom: basis of mobility region from pBR322
   3476..3667    -  CDS            rop: Rop protein, which maintains plasmids at low copy number; rop
   3684..4064    +  CDS            YPB1_ECOLX: Protein predicted: Swiss-Prot protein existence level 4. From Escherichia coli.
   4136..4427    -  CDS            TcR (fragment): tetracycline efflux protein; tet; confers resistance to tetracycline
   4442..4463    -  protein_bind   CAP binding site: CAP binding activates transcription in the presence of cAMP. E. coli catabolite activator protein
   4476..5558    -  CDS            lacI: lac repressor; lacI; The lac repressor binds to the lac operator to inhibit transcription in E. coli. This inhibition can be relieved by adding lactose or isopropyl-β-D-thiogalactopyranoside (IPTG).
   5559..5636    -  promoter       lacI promoter: lacI
   5644..5923    -  CDS            TcR (fragment): tetracycline efflux protein; tet; confers resistance to tetracycline
>Addgene plasmid #110248 | TRMT10C (RG9MTD1A-c113) | addgene full sequence | sequence record 212286 | Addgene NGS Result
TAATACGACTCACTATAGGGGAATTGTGAGCGGATAACAATTCCCCTCTAGAAATAATTTTGTTTAACCT
TAAGAAGGAGATATACTATGCAACCTTTGGTTTTTGACATGGCTTACGAAAATTATATGAAACGAAAAGA
ATTGCAGAATACTGTTTCCCAGCTTTTAGAAAGTGAAGGATGGAACAGAAGAAATGTTGATCCTTTCCAT
ATTTATTTCTGCAATCTAAAAATAGATGGTGCTTTGCACAGAGAGTTAGTTAAACGGTATCAAGAAAAAT
GGGACAAATTGCTTTTAACATCAACAGAAAAGTCTCATGTAGATTTATTTCCAAAGGACAGTATTATCTA
TTTAACTGCAGATTCTCCCAATGTTATGACTACTTTCAGGCATGACAAAGTTTATGTAATTGGGTCTTTT
GTTGATAAGAGTATGCAGCCAGGCACATCCCTAGCCAAGGCAAAACGGCTGAACCTGGCAACTGAATGCC
TTCCATTAGATAAATATTTACAATGGGAAATTGGTAACAAAAATCTCACCTTAGATCAAATGATACGTAT
TTTGTTATGTCTGAAAAACAATGGTAATTGGCAAGAGGCTCTGCAATTCGTTCCCAAGAGAAAACATACT
GGTTTTCTGGAGATTTCTCAGCATTCTCAAGAGTTTATCAACAGACTAAAGAAGGCAAAGACTGCAGAGA
ACCTCTACTTCCAATCGCACCATCATCACCACCATGATTACAAGGATGACGACGATAAGTGAGGATCCGA
ATTCGAGCTCCGTCGACAAGCTTGCGGCCGCACTCGAGCACCACCACCACCACCACTGAGATCCGGCTGC
TAACAAAGCCCGAAAGGAAGCTGAGTTGGCTGCTGCCACCGCTGAGCAATAACTAGCATAACCCCTTGGG
GCCTCTAAACGGGTCTTGAGGGGTTTTTTGCTGAAAGGAGGAACTATATCCGGATTGGCGAATGGG
[124 nt withheld, positions 977-1100]
C
[91 nt withheld, positions 1102-1192]
A
[49 nt withheld, positions 1194-1242]
CCTTTGACGTTGGAGTCCACGTTCTTT
[37 nt withheld, positions 1270-1306]
ACCCTATCTCGGTCTATTCTTTTGATTTATAAGGGATTTTGCCGATTTCGGCCTATTGGTTAAAAAATGA
GCTGATTTAACAAAAATTTAACGCGAATTTTAACAAAATATTAACGCTTACAATTTAGGTGGCACTTTTC
GGGGAAATGTGCGCGGAACCCCTATTTGTTTATTTTTCTAAATACATTCAAATATGTATCCGCTCATGAA
TTAATTCTTAGAAAAACTCATCGAGCATCAAATGAAACTGCAATTTATTCATATCAGGATTATCAATACC
ATATTTTTGAAAAAGCCGTTTCTGTAATGAAGGAGAAAACTCACCGAGGCAGTTCCATAGGATGGCAAGA
TCCTGGTATCGGTCTGCGATTCCGACTCGTCCAACATCAATACAACCTATTAATTTCCCCTCGTCAAAAA
TAAGGTTATCAAGTGAGAAATCACCATGAGTGACGACTGAATCCGGTGAGAATGGCAAAAGTTTATGCAT
TTCTTTCCAGACTTGTTCAACAGGCCAGCCATTACGCTCGTCATCAAAATCACTCGCATCAACCAAACCG
TTATTCATTCGTGATTGCGCCTGAGCGAGACGAAATACGCGATCGCTGTTAAAAGGACAATTACAAACAG
GAATCGAATGCAACCGGCGCAGGAACACTGCCAGCGCATCAACAATATTTTCACCTGAATCAGGATATTC
TTCTAATACCTGGAATGCTGTTTTCCCGGGGATCGCAGTGGTGAGTAACCATGCATCATCAGGAGTACGG
ATAAAATGCTTGATGGTCGGAAGAGGCATAAATTCCGTCAGCCAGTTTAGTCTGACCATCTCATCTGTAA
CATCATTGGCAACGCTACCTTTGCCATGTTTCAGAAACAACTCTGGCGCATCGGGCTTCCCATACAATCG
ATAGATTGTCGCACCTGATTGCCCGACATTATCGCGAGCCCATTTATACCCATATAAATCAGCATCCATG
TTGGAATTTAATCGCGGCCTAGAGCAAGACGTTTCCCGTTGAATATGGCTCATAACACCCCTTGTATTAC
TGTTTATGTAAGCAGACAGTTTTATTGTTCATGACCAAAATCCCTTAACGTGAGTTTTCGTTCCACTGAG
CGTCAGACCCCGTAGAAAAGATCAAAGGATCTTCTTGAGATCCTTTTTTTCTGCGCGTAATCTGCTGCTT
GCAAACAAAAAAACCACCGCTACCAGCGGTGGTTTGTTTGCCGGATCAAGAGCTACCAACTCTTTTTCCG
AAGGTAACTGGCTTCAGCAGAGCGCAGATACCAAATACTGTCCTTCTAGTGTAGCCGTAGTTAGGCCACC
ACTTCAAGAACTCTGTAGCACCGCCTACATACCTCGCTCTGCTAATCCTGTTACCAGTGGCTGCTGCCAG
TGGCGATAAGTCGTGTCTTACCGGGTTGGACTCAAGACGATAGTTACCGGATAAGGCGCAGCGGTCGGGC
TGAACGGGGGGTTCGTGCACACAGCCCAGCTTGGAGCGAACGACCTACACCGAACTGAGATACCTACAGC
GTGAGCTATGAGAAAGCGCCACGCTTCCCGAAGGGAGAAAGGCGGACAGGTATCCGGTAAGCGGCAGGGT
CGGAACAGGAGAGCGCACGAGGGAGCTTCCAGGGGGAAACGCCTGGTATCTTTATAGTCCTGTCGGGTTT
CGCCACCTCTGACTTGAGCGTCGATTTTTGTGATGCTCGTCAGGGGGGCGGAGCCTATGGAAAAACGCCA
GCAACGCGGCCTTTTTACGGTTCCTGGCCTTTTGCTGGCCTTTTGCTCACATGTTCTTTCCTGCGTTATC
CCCTGATTCTGTGGATAACCGTATTACCGCCTTTGAGTGAGCTGATACCGCTCGCCGCAGCCGAACGACC
GAGCGCAGCGAGTCAGTGAGCGAGGAAGCGGAAGAGCGCCTGATGCGGTATTTTCTCCTTACGCATCTGT
GCGGTATTTCACACCGCAATGGTGCACTCTCAGTACAATCTGCTCTGATGCCGCATAGTTAAGCCAGTAT
ACACTCCGCTATCGCTACGTGACTGGGTCATGGCTGCGCCCCGACACCCGCCAACACCCGCTGACGCGCC
CTGACGGGCTTGTCTGCTCCCGGCATCCGCTTACAGACAAGCTGTGACCGTCTCCGGGAGCTGCATGTGT
CAGAGGTTTTCACCGTCATCACCGAAACGCGCGAGGCAGCTGCGGTAAAGCTCATCAGCGTGGTCGTGAA
GCGATTCACAGATGTCTGCCTGTTCATCCGCGTCCAGCTCGTTGAGTTTCTCCAGAAGCGTTAATGTCTG
GCTTCTGATAAAGCGGGCCATGTTAAGGGCGGTTTTTTCCTGTTTGGTCACTGATGCCTCCGTGTAAGGG
GGATTTCTGTTCATGGGGGTAATGATACCGATGAAACGAGAGAGGATGCTCACGATACGGGTTACTGATG
ATGAACATGCCCGGTTACTGGAACGTTGTGAGGGTAAACAACTGGCGGTATGGATGCGGCGGGACCAGAG
AAAAATCACTCAGGGTCAATGCCAGCGCTTCGTTAATACAGATGTAGGTGTTCCACAGGGTAGCCAGCAG
CATCCTGCGATGCAGATCCGGAACATAATGGTGCAGGGCGCTGACTTCCGCGTTTCCAGACTTTACGAAA
CACGGAAACCGAAGACCATTCATGTTGTTGCTCAGGTCGCAGACGTTTTGCAGCAGCAGTCGCTTCACGT
TCGCTCGCGTATCGGTGATTCATTCTGCTAACCAGTAAGGCAACCCCGCCAGCCTAGCCGGGTCCTCAAC
GACAGGAGCACGATCATGCGCACCCGTGGGGCCGCCATGCCGGCGATAATGGCCTGCTTCTCGCCGAAAC
GTTTGGTGGCGGGACCAGTGACGAAGGCTTGAGCGAGGGCGTGCAAGATTCCGAATACCGCAAGCGACAG
GCCGATCATCGTCGCGCTCCAGCGAAAGCGGTCCTCGCCGAAAATGACCCAGAGCGCTGCCGGCACCTGT
CCTACGAGTTGCATGATAAAGAAGACAGTCATAAGTGCGGCGACGATAGTCATGCCCCGCGCCCACCGGA
AGGAGCTGACTGGGTTGAAGGCTCTCAAGGGCATCGGTCGAGATCCCGGTGCCTAATGAGTGAGCTAACT
TACATTAATTGCGTTGCGCTCACTGCCCGCTTTCCAGTCGGGAAACCTGTCGTGCCAGCTGCATTAATGA
ATCGGCCAACGCGCGGGGAGAGGCGGTTTGCGTATTGGGCGCCAGGGTGGTTTTTCTTTTCACCAGTGAG
ACGGGCAACAGCTGATTGCCCTTCACCGCCTGGCCCTGAGAGAGTTGCAGCAAGCGGTCCACGCTGGTTT
GCCCCAGCAGGCGAAAATCCTGTTTGATGGTGGTTAACGGCGGGATATAACATGAGCTGTCTTCGGTATC
GTCGTATCCCACTACCGAGATATCCGCACCAACGCGCAGCCCGGACTCGGTAATGGCGCGCATTGCGCCC
AGCGCCATCTGATCGTTGGCAACCAGCATCGCAGTGGGAACGATGCCCTCATTCAGCATTTGCATGGTTT
GTTGAAAACCGGACATGGCACTCCAGTCGCCTTCCCGTTCCGCTATCGGCTGAATTTGATTGCGAGTGAG
ATATTTATGCCAGCCAGCCAGACGCAGACGCGCCGAGACAGAACTTAATGGGCCCGCTAACAGCGCGATT
TGCTGGTGACCCAATGCGACCAGATGCTCCACGCCCAGTCGCGTACCGTCTTCATGGGAGAAAATAATAC
TGTTGATGGGTGTCTGGTCAGAGACATCAAGAAATAACGCCGGAACATTAGTGCAGGCAGCTTCCACAGC
AATGGCATCCTGGTCATCCAGCGGATAGTTAATGATCAGCCCACTGACGCGTTGCGCGAGAAGATTGTGC
ACCGCCGCTTTACAGGCTTCGACGCCGCTTCGTTCTACCATCGACACCACCACGCTGGCACCCAGTTGAT
CGGCGCGAGATTTAATCGCCGCGACAATTTGCGACGGCGCGTGCAGGGCCAGACTGGAGGTGGCAACGCC
AATCAGCAACGACTGTTTGCCCGCCAGTTGTTGTGCCACGCGGTTGGGAATGTAATTCAGCTCCGCCATC
GCCGCTTCCACTTTTTCCCGCGTTTTCGCAGAAACGTGGCTGGCCTGGTTCACCACGCGGGAAACGGTCT
GATAAGAGACACCGGCATACTCTGCGACATCGTATAACGTTACTGGTTTCACATTCACCACCCTGAATTG
ACTCTCTTCCGGGCGCTATCATGCCATACCGCGAAAGGTTTTGCGCCATTCGATGGTGTCCGGGATCTCG
ACGCTCTCCCTTATGCGACTCCTGCATTAGGAAGCAGCCCAGTAGTAGGTTGAGGCCGTTGAGCACCGCC
GCCGCAAGGAATGGTGCATGCAAGGAGATGGCGCCCAACAGTCCCCCGGCCACGGGGCCTGCCACCATAC
CCACGCCGAAACAAGCGCTCATGAGCCCGAAGTGGCGAGCCCGATCTTCCCCATCGGTGATGTCGGCGAT
ATAGGCGCCAGCAACCGCACCTGTGGCGCCGGTGATGCCGGCCACGATGCGTCCGGCGTAGAGGATCGAG
ATCTCGATCCCGCGAAAT
