>Addgene plasmid #110248 | TRMT10C (RG9MTD1A-c113) | depositor partial sequence | sequence record 207522 | Insert Sequence
ATGCAACCTTTGGTTTTTGACATGGCTTACGAAAATTATATGAAACGAAAAGAATTGCAGAATACTGTTT
CCCAGCTTTTAGAAAGTGAAGGATGGAACAGAAGAAATGTTGATCCTTTCCATATTTATTTCTGCAATCT
AAAAATAGATGGTGCTTTGCACAGAGAGTTAGTTAAACGGTATCAAGAAAAATGGGACAAATTGCTTTTA
ACATCAACAGAAAAGTCTCATGTAGATTTATTTCCAAAGGACAGTATTATCTATTTAACTGCAGATTCTC
CCAATGTTATGACTACTTTCAGGCATGACAAAGTTTATGTAATTGGGTCTTTTGTTGATAAGAGTATGCA
GCCAGGCACATCCCTAGCCAAGGCAAAACGGCTGAACCTGGCAACTGAATGCCTTCCATTAGATAAATAT
TTACAATGGGAAATTGGTAACAAAAATCTCACCTTAGATCAAATGATACGTATTTTGTTATGTCTGAAAA
ACAATGGTAATTGGCAAGAGGCTCTGCAATTCGTTCCCAAGAGAAAACATACTGGTTTTCTGGAGATTTC
TCAGCATTCTCAAGAGTTTATCAACAGACTAAAGAAGGCAAAGACTGCAGAGAACCTCTACTTCCAATCG
CACCATCATCACCACCATGATTACAAGGATGACGACGATAAGTGAGGATCC
